>Addgene plasmid #45759 | pcDNA3.1 AT1R DRY-AAY | addgene partial sequence | sequence record 65173 | CMV-F 5'-CGCAAATGGGCGGTAGGCGTG-3'
AACCCACTGCTTACTGGCTTATCGAAATTAATACGACTCACTATAGGGAGACCCAAGCTGGCTAGCGTTT
AAACTTAAGCTTACCATGTACCCATACGACGTCCCAGACTACGCCGCCCTTGACTCTTCTGCTGAAGATG
GTATCAAAAGAATCCAAGATGACTGCCCCAAGGCTGGCAGGCACAGTTACATATTTGTCATGATCCCTAC
CCTCTACAGCATCATCTTTGTGGTGGGAATATTTGGAAACAGCTTGGTGGTGATTGTCATTTACTTTTAC
ATGAAGCTGAAGACTGTGGCCAGCGTCTTTCTTCTCAATCTCGCCTTGGCTGACTTATGCTTTTTGCTGA
CTTTGCCCCTGTGGGCAGTCTATACCGCTATGGAGTACCGCTGGCCCTTCGGCAATCACCTATGTAAGAT
CGCTTCGGCCAGCGTGAGCTTCAACCTCTACGCCAGTGTGTTCCTTCTCACGTGTCTCAGCATCGCCGCC
TACCTGGCCATCGTCCACCCAATGAAGTCTCGCCTTCGCCGCACGATGCTGGTGGCCAAAGTCACCTGCA
TCATCATCTGGCTGATGGCTGGCTTGGCCAGTTTGCCAGCTGTCATCCACCGAAATGTATACTTCATCGA
GAACACCAATATCACAGTGTGCGCGTTTCATTATGAGTCTCGGAATTCGACGCTCCCCATAGGGCTGGGC
CTTACCAAGAATATTCTGGGCTTCTTGTTCCCTTTCCTTATCATTCTCACCAGCTATACCCTTATTTGGA
AAGCTCTAAA
