[The description below was written by a language model from this plasmid's Addgene catalogue record.]
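Description:
pcDNA3.1 AT1R DRY-AAY is a mammalian expression plasmid built on the Invitrogen pcDNA3.1 backbone. It carries the rat (R. norvegicus) type 1a angiotensin II receptor (Agtr1a, also called AT1A or AT1R), with the cDNA originating from vascular smooth muscle. Expression is driven by the CMV promoter, a strong constitutive promoter for transient or stable expression in cultured mammalian cells. The listed sequencing primers (CMV forward, T7 and BGH reverse) are consistent with the insert sitting between the CMV/T7 region and the BGH polyadenylation region typical of this backbone. In bacteria the plasmid is maintained at high copy and selected with ampicillin. The record gives no mammalian selection marker and includes no feature table, so other backbone elements cannot be confirmed here.

The receptor carries an HA epitope tag, though the record does not state where the tag is placed. The defining mutation changes residues 125–126 from Asp-Arg to Ala-Ala, converting the conserved DRY motif to AAY. The DRY motif lies at the cytoplasmic end of the third transmembrane helix in class A G protein-coupled receptors, next to the second intracellular loop, and is generally important for receptor activation and G protein coupling. According to the depositor comments, an additional N4D substitution removes a consensus glycosylation site so that the glycan does not sterically hinder antibody binding, presumably to aid detection of the tagged receptor. The associated work concerns the role of this conserved region in AT1 receptor activation and signalling, so the construct suits studies comparing signalling by the mutant and wild-type receptors in transfected cells.
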