Addgene plasmid #45759: pcDNA3.1 AT1R DRY-AAY
Depositing lab: Laszlo Hunyady & Robert Lefkowitz. Publication: The role of a conserved region of the second intracellular loop in AT1 angiotensin receptor activation and signaling. Gaborik Z, Jagadeesh G, Zhang M, Spat A, Catt KJ, Hunyady L. Endocrinology. 2003 Jun;144(6):2220-8. 10.1210/en.2002-0135 PubMed 12746278.
Backbone
  Vector backbone: pcDNA3.1
  Backbone manufacturer: Invitrogen
  Vector type: Mammalian Expression
Growth in bacteria
  Bacterial resistance: Ampicillin, 100 μg/mL
  Growth temperature: 37°C
  Growth strain: DH5alpha
  Copy number: High Copy
Gene/Insert
  Gene/Insert name: AT1R DRY-AAY (alt names: AT1AR; angiotensin II receptor, type 1a)
  Species: R. norvegicus (rat)
  Mutation: changed amino acids 125-126 from DR to AA
  Entrez Gene: Agtr1a (a.k.a. AT1, AT1A, AT1R, Agtr1)
  Promoter: CMV
  Tag / fusion protein: HA
  Cloning method: Unknown
  Sequencing primers: 5′ CMV-F; T7; 3′ BGHrev
Resource information
  A portion of this plasmid was derived from a plasmid made by: Rat vascular smooth muscle AT1A receptor cDNA from Dr. K. E. Bernstein (Emory University, Atlanta, GA).
Terms and licenses: Academic/Nonprofit Terms; Industry Terms: Not Available to Industry
Depositor comments: The cDNA of the rat vascular smooth muscle AT1A receptor was donated by Dr. K. E. Bernstein (Emory University, Atlanta, GA). Mutations in the rat AT1A receptor were performed with the Mutagene kit(Bio-Rad Laboratories, Inc., Hercules, CA) N4D mutation is present to prevent glycosylation at this consensus site and steric hindrance of antibody binding.
How to cite: pcDNA3.1 AT1R DRY-AAY was a gift from Laszlo Hunyady & Robert Lefkowitz (Addgene plasmid # 45759 ; http://n2t.net/addgene:45759 ; RRID:Addgene_45759)
